Addgene plasmid #170164: EF1a-EGFP-KANL
Purpose: Mammalian Expression of Ef1a-EGFP-KANL
Depositing lab: Christopher Moxham.
Backbone
  Vector backbone: pUC
  Vector type: Mammalian Expression
Growth in bacteria
  Bacterial resistance: Kanamycin, 50 μg/mL
  Growth temperature: 37°C
  Growth strain: DH5alpha
  Copy number: High Copy
Gene/Insert
  Gene/Insert name: EGFP-KANL
  Species: H. sapiens (human)
  Mutation: KANL
  Cloning method: Restriction Enzyme; 5′ cloning site Unknown (unknown if destroyed)
Terms and licenses: Academic/Nonprofit Terms; Industry Terms: Not Available to Industry
How to cite: EF1a-EGFP-KANL was a gift from Christopher Moxham (Addgene plasmid # 170164 ; http://n2t.net/addgene:170164 ; RRID:Addgene_170164)
