[The description below was written by a language model from this plasmid's Addgene catalogue record and pLannotate feature annotations shown in this document.]
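Description:
EF1a-EGFP-KANL is a 5.4 kb mammalian expression plasmid on a pUC-type backbone. It is propagated at high copy in E. coli through the ColE1/pUC origin and selected with kanamycin. The selection cassette has a dual-host layout: a bacterial AmpR (bla) promoter and the SV40 enhancer/early promoter sit in tandem upstream of the Tn5 NeoR/KanR aminoglycoside phosphotransferase gene, which is followed by the HSV TK polyadenylation signal. The same gene therefore gives kanamycin resistance in bacteria and can confer G418 resistance in transfected mammalian cells. An f1 origin is also present, a common legacy element that permits single-stranded DNA production. The short annotated fragments (RSF ori, SV40 small t and large T antigen, ble, bGH poly(A)) appear to be partial backbone matches rather than functional parts.

The payload is driven by the human EF-1α core promoter together with EF-1α intron A, a combination that gives strong constitutive expression in many mammalian cell types. This promoter directs an EGFP coding sequence, followed by a short fragment of a multiple cloning site and then the SV40 polyadenylation signal. The record names the insert EGFP-KANL and lists "KANL" as the mutation, but does not explain the term, and the feature table has no separate annotation for it. By position, the modification probably lies in the short region just after EGFP, consistent with a four-residue C-terminal extension. A tetrapeptide of this form resembles a peroxisomal targeting-type signal, but the record does not confirm that. The stated purpose is simply mammalian expression of EGFP-KANL, so the construct serves as a constitutive fluorescent reporter carrying this C-terminal variant.
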