Features (pLannotate 1.2.2; 16 found; start..end, strand, type, name):
     24..83      +  rep_origin     RSF ori (fragment): Plasmids containing the RSF 1030 origin of replication can be propagated in E. coli cells that contain additional plasmids with compatible origins.
    102..133     +  CDS            small t antigen (fragment): SV40 (simian virus 40) small t antigen
    159..370     +  promoter       EF-1α core promoter: core promoter for human elongation factor EF-1α
    371..1309    +  intron         EF-1α intron A: intron upstream of the start codon of human EF-1α
   1347..2063    +  CDS            EGFP: EGFP is a basic (constitutively fluorescent) green fluorescent protein published in 1996, derived from Aequorea victoria. It is reported to be a rapidly-maturing weak dimer with moderate acid sensitivity.
   2064..2099    +  misc_feature   MCS (fragment): multiple cloning site
   2137..2221    +  CDS            large T antigen (fragment): large T antigen from SV40 (simian virus 40)
   2244..2365    +  polyA_signal   SV40 poly(A) signal: SV40 polyadenylation signal
   2399..2827    -  rep_origin     f1 ori (sequence partly withheld): f1 bacteriophage origin of replication; arrow indicates direction of (+) strand synthesis
   2854..2958    +  promoter       AmpR promoter: bla
   2960..3317    +  promoter       SV40 promoter: SV40 enhancer and early promoter
   3352..4146    +  CDS            NeoR/KanR: aminoglycoside phosphotransferase from Tn5; aph(3')-II (or nptII); confers resistance to neomycin, kanamycin, and G418 (Geneticin®)
   4167..4319    +  CDS            ble (fragment): BLE_KLEPN - Experimental evidence at protein level: Swiss-Prot protein existence level 1. Binding protein with a strong affinity to the bleomycin family of antibiotics. Binds to CL990; an antimitotic-antibiotic compound. From Klebsiella pneumoniae.
   4378..4425    +  polyA_signal   HSV TK poly(A) signal: herpes simplex virus thymidine kinase polyadenylation signal (Cole and Stacy, 1985)
   4516..4532    -  polyA_signal   bGH poly(A) signal (fragment): bovine growth hormone polyadenylation signal
   4754..5342    +  rep_origin     ori: high-copy-number ColE1/pMB1/pBR322/pUC origin of replication
>Addgene plasmid #170164 | EF1a-EGFP-KANL | addgene full sequence | sequence record 337496 | Addgene NGS Result
CGGTTCCTGGCCTTTTGCTGGCCTTTTGCTCACATGTTCTTTCCTGCGTTATCCCCTGATTCTGTGGATA
ACCGTATTACCGCCATGCATTAGTTATTAATGCTAATGGACCTTCTAGGTCTTGAAAGGAGTGGGAATTG
GCTCCGGTGCCCGTCAGTGGGCAGAGCGCACATCGCCCACAGTCCCCGAGAAGTTGGGGGGAGGGGTCGG
CAATTGATCCGGTGCCTAGAGAAGGTGGCGCGGGGTAAACTGGGAAAGTGATGTCGTGTACTGGCTCCGC
CTTTTTCCCGAGGGTGGGGGAGAACCGTATATAAGTGCAGTAGTCGCCGTGAACGTTCTTTTTCGCAACG
GGTTTGCCGCCAGAACACAGGTAAGTGCCGTGTGTGGTTCCCGCGGGCCTGGCCTCTTTACGGGTTATGG
CCCTTGCGTGCCTTGAATTACTTCCACCTGGCTGCAGTACGTGATTCTTGATCCCGAGCTTCGGGTTGGA
AGTGGGTGGGAGAGTTCGAGGCCTTGCGCTTAAGGAGCCCCTTCGCCTCGTGCTTGAGTTGAGGCCTGGC
CTGGGCGCTGGGGCCGCCGCGTGCGAATCTGGTGGCACCTTCGCGCCTGTCTCGCTGCTTTCGATAAGTC
TCTAGCCATTTAAAATTTTTGATGACCTGCTGCGACGCTTTTTTTCTGGCAAGATAGTCTTGTAAATGCG
GGCCAAGATCTGCACACTGGTATTTCGGTTTTTGGGGCCGCGGGCGGCGACGGGGCCCGTGCGTCCCAGC
GCACATGTTCGGCGAGGCGGGGCCTGCGAGCGCGGCCACCGAGAATCGGACGGGGGTAGTCTCAAGCTGG
CCGGCCTGCTCTGGTGCCTGGCCTCGCGCCGCCGTGTATCGCCCCGCCCTGGGCGGCAAGGCTGGCCCGG
TCGGCACCAGTTGCGTGAGCGGAAAGATGGCCGCTTCCCGGCCCTGCTGCAGGGAGCTCAAAATGGAGGA
CGCGGCGCTCGGGAGAGCGGGCGGGTGAGTCACCCACACAAAGGAAAAGGGCCTTTCCGTCCTCAGCCGT
CGCTTCATGTGACTCCACGGAGTACCGGGCGCCGTCCAGGCACCTCGATTAGTTCTCGAGCTTTTGGAGT
ACGTCGTCTTTAGGTTGGGGGGAGGGGTTTTATGCGATGGAGTTTCCCCACACTGAGTGGGTGGAGACTG
AAGTTAGGCCAGCTTGGCACTTGATGTAATTCTCCTTGGAATTTGCCCTTTTTGAGTTTGGATCTTGGTT
CATTCTCAAGCCTCAGACAGTGGTTCAAAGTTTTTTTCTTCCATTTCAGGTGTCGTGACGTACGGCTAGC
GCTACCGGTCGCCACCATGGTGAGCAAGGGCGAGGAGCTGTTCACCGGGGTGGTGCCCATCCTGGTCGAG
CTGGACGGCGACGTAAACGGCCACAAGTTCAGCGTGTCCGGCGAGGGCGAGGGCGATGCCACCTACGGCA
AGCTGACCCTGAAGTTCATCTGCACCACCGGCAAGCTGCCCGTGCCCTGGCCCACCCTCGTGACCACCCT
GACCTACGGCGTGCAGTGCTTCAGCCGCTACCCCGACCACATGAAGCAGCACGACTTCTTCAAGTCCGCC
ATGCCCGAAGGCTACGTCCAGGAGCGCACCATCTTCTTCAAGGACGACGGCAACTACAAGACCCGCGCCG
AGGTGAAGTTCGAGGGCGACACCCTGGTGAACCGCATCGAGCTGAAGGGCATCGACTTCAAGGAGGACGG
CAACATCCTGGGGCACAAGCTGGAGTACAACTACAACAGCCACAACGTCTATATCATGGCCGACAAGCAG
AAGAACGGCATCAAGGTGAACTTCAAGATCCGCCACAACATCGAGGACGGCAGCGTGCAGCTCGCCGACC
ACTACCAGCAGAACACCCCCATCGGCGACGGCCCCGTGCTGCTGCCCGACAACCACTACCTGAGCACCCA
GTCCGCCCTGAGCAAAGACCCCAACGAGAAGCGCGATCACATGGTCCTGCTGGAGTTCGTGACCGCCGCC
GGGATCACTCTCGGCATGGACGAGCTGTACAAGTCCGGACTCAGATCTCGAGCTCAAGCTTCGAATTCTA
AGGCAAATCTGTAAGGATCCACCGGATCTAGATAACTGATCATAATCAGCCATACCACATTTGTAGAGGT
TTTACTTGCTTTAAAAAACCTCCCACACCTCCCCCTGAACCTGAAACATAAAATGAATGCAATTGTTGTT
GTTAACTTGTTTATTGCAGCTTATAATGGTTACAAATAAAGCAATAGCATCACAAATTTCACAAATAAAG
CATTTTTTTCACTGCATTCTAGTTGTGGTTTGTCCAAACTCATCAATGTATCTTAACGCGTAAATTGTAA
GCGTTAATATTTTGTTAAAATTCGCGTTAAATTTTTGTTAAATCAGCTCATTTTTTAACCAATAGGCCGA
AATCGGCAAAATCCCTTATAAATCAAAAGAATAGACCGAGATAGGGT
[37 nt withheld, positions 2498-2534]
AAAGAACGTGGACTCCAACGTCAAAGG
[49 nt withheld, positions 2562-2610]
T
[91 nt withheld, positions 2612-2702]
G
[124 nt withheld, positions 2704-2827]
CAGGTGGCACTTTTCGGGGAAATGTGCGCGGAACCCCTATTTGTTTATTTTTCTAAATACATTCAAATAT
GTATCCGCTCATGAGACAATAACCCTGATAAATGCTTCAATAATATTGAAAAAGGAAGAGTCCTGAGGCG
GAAAGAACCAGCTGTGGAATGTGTGTCAGTTAGGGTGTGGAAAGTCCCCAGGCTCCCCAGCAGGCAGAAG
TATGCAAAGCATGCATCTCAATTAGTCAGCAACCAGGTGTGGAAAGTCCCCAGGCTCCCCAGCAGGCAGA
AGTATGCAAAGCATGCATCTCAATTAGTCAGCAACCATAGTCCCGCCCCTAACTCCGCCCATCCCGCCCC
TAACTCCGCCCAGTTCCGCCCATTCTCCGCCCCATGGCTGACTAATTTTTTTTATTTATGCAGAGGCCGA
GGCCGCCTCGGCCTCTGAGCTATTCCAGAAGTAGTGAGGAGGCTTTTTTGGAGGCCTAGGCTTTTGCAAA
GATCGATCAAGAGACAGGATGAGGATCGTTTCGCATGATTGAACAAGATGGATTGCACGCAGGTTCTCCG
GCCGCTTGGGTGGAGAGGCTATTCGGCTATGACTGGGCACAACAGACAATCGGCTGCTCTGATGCCGCCG
TGTTCCGGCTGTCAGCGCAGGGGCGCCCGGTTCTTTTTGTCAAGACCGACCTGTCCGGTGCCCTGAATGA
ACTGCAAGACGAGGCAGCGCGGCTATCGTGGCTGGCCACGACGGGCGTTCCTTGCGCAGCTGTGCTCGAC
GTTGTCACTGAAGCGGGAAGGGACTGGCTGCTATTGGGCGAAGTGCCGGGGCAGGATCTCCTGTCATCTC
ACCTTGCTCCTGCCGAGAAAGTATCCATCATGGCTGATGCAATGCGGCGGCTGCATACGCTTGATCCGGC
TACCTGCCCATTCGACCACCAAGCGAAACATCGCATCGAGCGAGCACGTACTCGGATGGAAGCCGGTCTT
GTCGATCAGGATGATCTGGACGAAGAGCATCAGGGGCTCGCGCCAGCCGAACTGTTCGCCAGGCTCAAGG
CGAGCATGCCCGACGGCGAGGATCTCGTCGTGACCCATGGCGATGCCTGCTTGCCGAATATCATGGTGGA
AAATGGCCGCTTTTCTGGATTCATCGACTGTGGCCGGCTGGGTGTGGCGGACCGCTATCAGGACATAGCG
TTGGCTACCCGTGATATTGCTGAAGAGCTTGGCGGCGAATGGGCTGACCGCTTCCTCGTGCTTTACGGTA
TCGCCGCTCCCGATTCGCAGCGCATCGCCTTCTATCGCCTTCTTGACGAGTTCTTCTGAGCGGGACTCTG
GGGTTCGAAATGACCGACCAAGCGACGCCCAACCTGCCATCACGAGATTTCGATTCCACCGCCGCCTTCT
ATGAAAGGTTGGGCTTCGGAATCGTTTTCCGGGACGCCGGCTGGATGATCCTCCAGCGCGGGGATCTCAT
GCTGGAGTTCTTCGCCCACCCTAGGGGGAGGCTAACTGAAACACGGAAGGAGACAATACCGGAAGGAACC
CGCGCTATGACGGCAATAAAAAGACAGAATAAAACGCACGGTGTTGGGTCGTTTGTTCATAAACGCGGGG
TTCGGTCCCAGGGCTGGCACTCTGTCGATACCCCACCGAGACCCCATTGGGGCCAATACGCCCGCGTTTC
TTCCTTTTCCCCACCCCACCCCCCAAGTTCGGGTGAAGGCCCAGGGCTCGCAGCCAACGTCGGGGCGGCA
GGCCCTGCCATAGCCTCAGGTTACTCATATATACTTTAGATTGATTTAAAACTTCATTTTTAATTTAAAA
GGATCTAGGTGAAGATCCTTTTTGATAATCTCATGACCAAAATCCCTTAACGTGAGTTTTCGTTCCACTG
AGCGTCAGACCCCGTAGAAAAGATCAAAGGATCTTCTTGAGATCCTTTTTTTCTGCGCGTAATCTGCTGC
TTGCAAACAAAAAAACCACCGCTACCAGCGGTGGTTTGTTTGCCGGATCAAGAGCTACCAACTCTTTTTC
CGAAGGTAACTGGCTTCAGCAGAGCGCAGATACCAAATACTGTTCTTCTAGTGTAGCCGTAGTTAGGCCA
CCACTTCAAGAACTCTGTAGCACCGCCTACATACCTCGCTCTGCTAATCCTGTTACCAGTGGCTGCTGCC
AGTGGCGATAAGTCGTGTCTTACCGGGTTGGACTCAAGACGATAGTTACCGGATAAGGCGCAGCGGTCGG
GCTGAACGGGGGGTTCGTGCACACAGCCCAGCTTGGAGCGAACGACCTACACCGAACTGAGATACCTACA
GCGTGAGCTATGAGAAAGCGCCACGCTTCCCGAAGGGAGAAAGGCGGACAGGTATCCGGTAAGCGGCAGG
GTCGGAACAGGAGAGCGCACGAGGGAGCTTCCAGGGGGAAACGCCTGGTATCTTTATAGTCCTGTCGGGT
TTCGCCACCTCTGACTTGAGCGTCGATTTTTGTGATGCTCGTCAGGGGGGCGGAGCCTATGGAAAAACGC
CAGCAACGCGGCCTTTTTA
